Addgene plasmid #200837: pYG215
Purpose: Transcribes a glmZ' (1-146)-gfp fusion. gfp can be replaced via AgeI/XbaI-sites with gene of interest to release its RNA with a 5' monophosphate upon cleavage.
Depositing lab: Boris Görke. Depositing organization: University of Vienna. Publication: Role of the 5' end phosphorylation state for small RNA stability and target RNA regulation in bacteria. Schilder A, Gorke B. Nucleic Acids Res. 2023 Mar 29:gkad226. doi: 10.1093/nar/gkad226. PubMed 36987877.
Backbone
  Vector backbone: pSC101
  Backbone size w/o insert (bp): 6232
  Vector type: Bacterial Expression, Synthetic Biology
  Selectable markers: Chloramphenicol
Growth in bacteria
  Bacterial resistance: Tetracycline, 10 μg/mL
  Growth temperature: 37°C
  Growth strain: E. coli TOP10
  Copy number: Low Copy
Gene/Insert
  Gene/Insert name: glmZ (alt name: sraJ)
  Species: Escherichia coli str. K-12 substr. MG1655
  Insert size (bp): 146
  Entrez Gene: glmZ (a.k.a. b4456, ECK3795, JWR0257, k19, psrA20, ryiA, sraJ)
  Promoter: P-LlacO-1
  Tag / fusion protein: GFP (C terminal on insert)
  Cloning method: Restriction Enzyme; 5′ cloning site AatII (unknown if destroyed); 3′ cloning site AgeI (unknown if destroyed)
  Sequencing primers: 5′ cgcgttggccgattcattaatgc; 3′ CCCGCAAGAGGCCCGG
Terms and licenses: Academic/Nonprofit Terms; Industry Terms: Not Available to Industry
How to cite: pYG215 was a gift from Boris Görke (Addgene plasmid # 200837 ; http://n2t.net/addgene:200837 ; RRID:Addgene_200837)
