[The description below was written by a language model from this plasmid's Addgene catalogue record and pLannotate feature annotations shown in this document.]
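Description:
pYG215 is a low-copy bacterial expression plasmid for Escherichia coli built on a pSC101 backbone. It replicates through the pSC101 origin together with the plasmid-encoded Rep101 (RepA) initiator protein. The record lists tetracycline as the bacterial resistance and chloramphenicol as a selectable marker. The sequenced 6,379-nt plasmid agrees with both, since the annotation shows a tet promoter–TcR efflux cassette and a cat promoter–CmR cassette. A short IS1 fragment is also annotated near the origin and is probably a backbone remnant.

The payload is the first 146 nucleotides of the E. coli K-12 small RNA GlmZ (also called SraJ), fused at its 3' end to gfp and transcribed from the P-LlacO-1 promoter. A lac operator lies just upstream of the GlmZ sequence. The plasmid also carries lacI under the lacIq promoter, so transcription should be repressed by default and inducible with IPTG. A lambda t0 terminator fragment follows the reporter. The automated annotation labels the fluorescent protein ORF as "hfriFP" and extends the GlmZ match slightly into it. The catalogue entry calls this reporter GFP, so the label is most likely a similarity-based call.

According to the stated purpose, the glmZ' segment acts as a cleavable leader. Processing of the fusion transcript releases the downstream RNA with a 5' monophosphate instead of the triphosphate of a primary transcript. The record does not name the nuclease responsible. The gfp segment can be exchanged through AgeI and XbaI sites for any RNA of interest. This makes the plasmid a tool for studying how 5'-end phosphorylation state affects small RNA stability and target regulation in bacteria.
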