Features (pLannotate 1.2.2; 13 found; start..end, strand, type, name):
    220..322     -  promoter       cat promoter: promoter of the E. coli cat gene encoding chloramphenicol acetyltransferase
    443..584     +  mobile_element IS1 (fragment): prokaryotic transposable element IS1
    820..1042    +  rep_origin     pSC101 ori: low-copy replication origin that requires the Rep101 protein
   1090..2040    +  CDS            Rep101: RepA protein needed for replication with the pSC101 origin; rep101
   2146..2223    +  promoter       lacIq promoter: lacI (mutant); In the lacIq allele, a single base change in the promoter boosts expression of the lacI gene about 10-fold.
   2224..3306    +  CDS            lacI: lac repressor; lacI; The lac repressor binds to the lac operator to inhibit transcription in E. coli. This inhibition can be relieved by adding lactose or isopropyl-β-D-thiogalactopyranoside (IPTG).
   3389..3405    +  protein_bind   lac operator: The lac repressor binds to the lac operator to inhibit transcription in E. coli. This inhibition can be relieved by adding lactose or isopropyl-β-D-thiogalactopyranoside (IPTG). lac repressor encoded by lacI
   3417..3620    +  ncRNA          GlmZ SraJ: Accession: RF00083 - GlmZ RNA activator of glmS mRNA
   3598..4311    +  CDS            hfriFP: hfriFP is a fluorescent protein published in 2013, derived from Herbaspirillum frisingense.
   4318..4347    +  terminator     lambda t0 terminator (fragment): minimal transcription terminator from phage lambda (Scholtissek and Grosse, 1987)
   4360..4388    +  promoter       tet promoter: E. coli promoter for tetracycline efflux protein gene
   4436..5626    +  CDS            TcR: tetracycline efflux protein; tet; confers resistance to tetracycline
   5939..219     -  CDS            CmR (across the origin): chloramphenicol acetyltransferase; cat; confers resistance to chloramphenicol
>Addgene plasmid #200837 | pYG215 | addgene full sequence | sequence record 405511 | Addgene NGS Result
GAATTCCGGATGAGCATTCATCAGGCGGGCAAGAATGTGAATAAAGGCCGGATAAAACTTGTGCTTATTT
TTCTTTACGGTCTTTAAAAAGGCCGTAATATCCAGCTGAACGGTCTGGTTATAGGTACATTGAGCAACTG
ACTGAAATGCCTCAAAATGTTCTTTACGATGCCATTGGGATATATCAACGGTGGTATATCCAGTGATTTT
TTTCTCCATTTTAGCTTCCTTAGCTCCTGAAAATCTCGATAACTCAAAAAATACGCCCGGTAGTGATCTT
ATTTCATTATGGTGAAAGTTGGAACCTCTTACGTGCCGATCAACGTCTCATTTTCGCCAAAAGTTGGCCC
AGGGCTTCCCGGTATCAACAGGGACACCAGGATTTATTTATTCTGCGAAGTGATCTTCCGTCACAGGTAT
TTATTCGGCGCAAAGTGCGTCGGGTGATGCTGCCAACTTACTGATTTAGTGTATGATGGTGTTTTTGAGG
TGCTCCAGTGGCTTCTGTTTCTATCAGCTGTCCCTCCTGTTCAGCTACTGACGGGGTGGTGCGTAACGGC
AAAAGCACCGCCGGACATCAGCGCCTGTAGTGCCATTTACCCCCATTCACTGCCAGAGCCGTGAGCGCAG
CGAACTGAATGTCACGAAAAAGACAGCGACTCAGGTGCCTGATGGTCGGAGACAAAAGGAATATTCAGCG
ATTTGCCCGAGCTTGCGAGGGTGCTACTTAAGCCTTTAGGGTTTTAAGGTCTGTTTTGTAGAGGAGCAAA
CAGCGTTTGCGACATCCTTTTGTAATACTGCGGAACTGACTAAAGTAGTGAGTTATACACAGGGCTGGGA
TCTATTCTTTTTATCTTTTTTTATTCTTTCTTTATTCTATAAATTATAACCACTTGAATATAAACAAAAA
AAACACACAAAGGTCTAGCGGAATTTACAGAGGGTCTAGCAGAATTTACAAGTTTTCCAGCAAAGGTCTA
GCAGAATTTACAGATACCCACAACTCAAAGGAAAAGGACTAGTAATTATCATTGACTAGCCCATCTCAAT
TGGTATAGTGATTAAAATCACCTAGACCAATTGAGATGTATGTCTGAATTAGTTGTTTTCAAAGCAAATG
AACTAGCGATTAGTCGCTATGACTTAACGGAGCATGAAACCAAGCTAATTTTATGCTGTGTGGCACTACT
CAACCCCACGATTGAAAACCCTACAAGGAAAGAACGGACGGTATCGTTCACTTATAACCAATACGCTCAG
ATGATGAACATCAGTAGGGAAAATGCTTATGGTGTATTAGCTAAAGCAACCAGAGAGCTGATGACGAGAA
CTGTGGAAATCAGGAATCCTTTGGTTAAAGGCTTTGAGATTTTCCAGTGGACAAACTATGCCAAGTTCTC
AAGCGAAAAATTAGAATTAGTTTTTAGTGAAGAGATATTGCCTTATCTTTTCCAGTTAAAAAAATTCATA
AAATATAATCTGGAACATGTTAAGTCTTTTGAAAACAAATACTCTATGAGGATTTATGAGTGGTTATTAA
AAGAACTAACACAAAAGAAAACTCACAAGGCAAATATAGAGATTAGCCTTGATGAATTTAAGTTCATGTT
AATGCTTGAAAATAACTACCATGAGTTTAAAAGGCTTAACCAATGGGTTTTGAAACCAATAAGTAAAGAT
TTAAACACTTACAGCAATATGAAATTGGTGGTTGATAAGCGAGGCCGCCCGACTGATACGTTGATTTTCC
AAGTTGAACTAGATAGACAAATGGATCTCGTAACCGAACTTGAGAACAACCAGATAAAAATGAATGGTGA
CAAAATACCAACAACCATTACATCAGATTCCTACCTACATAACGGACTAAGAAAAACACTACACGATGCT
TTAACTGCAAAAATTCAGCTCACCAGTTTTGAGGCAAAATTTTTGAGTGACATGCAAAGTAAGTATGATC
TCAATGGTTCGTTCTCATGGCTCACGCAAAAACAACGAACCACACTAGAGAACATACTGGCTAAATACGG
AAGGATCTGAGGTTCTTATGGCTCTTGTATCTATCAGTGAAGCATCAAGACTAACAAACAAAAGTAGAAC
AACTGTTCACCGTTACATATCAAAGGGAAAACTGTCCATATGCCCGACACCATCGAATGGTGCAAAACCT
TTCGCGGTATGGCATGATAGCGCCCGGAAGAGAGTCAATTCAGGGTGGTGAATGTGAAACCAGTAACGTT
ATACGATGTCGCAGAGTATGCCGGTGTCTCTTATCAGACCGTTTCCCGCGTGGTGAACCAGGCCAGCCAC
GTTTCTGCGAAAACGCGGGAAAAAGTGGAAGCGGCGATGGCGGAGCTGAATTACATTCCCAACCGCGTGG
CACAACAACTGGCGGGCAAACAGTCGTTGCTGATTGGCGTTGCCACCTCCAGTCTGGCCCTGCACGCGCC
GTCGCAAATTGTCGCGGCGATTAAATCTCGCGCCGATCAACTGGGTGCCAGCGTGGTGGTGTCGATGGTA
GAACGAAGCGGCGTCGAAGCCTGTAAAGCGGCGGTGCACAATCTTCTCGCGCAACGCGTCAGTGGGCTGA
TCATTAACTATCCGCTGGATGACCAGGATGCCATTGCTGTGGAAGCTGCCTGCACTAATGTTCCGGCGTT
ATTTCTTGATGTCTCTGACCAGACACCCATCAACAGTATTATTTTCTCCCATGAAGACGGTACGCGACTG
GGCGTGGAGCATCTGGTCGCATTGGGTCACCAGCAAATCGCGCTGTTAGCGGGCCCATTAAGTTCTGTCT
CGGCGCGTCTGCGTCTGGCTGGCTGGCATAAATATCTCACTCGCAATCAAATTCAGCCGATAGCGGAACG
GGAAGGCGACTGGAGTGCCATGTCCGGTTTTCAACAAACCATGCAAATGCTGAATGAGGGCATCGTTCCC
ACTGCGATGCTGGTTGCCAACGATCAGATGGCGCTGGGCGCAATGCGCGCCATTACCGAGTCCGGGCTGC
GCGTTGGTGCGGATATCTCGGTAGTGGGATACGACGATACCGAAGACAGCTCATGTTATATCCCGCCGTT
AACCACCATCAAACAGGATTTTCGCCTGCTGGGGCAAACCAGCGTGGACCGCTTGCTGCAACTCTCTCAG
GGCCAGGCGGTGAAGGGCAATCAGCTGTTGCCCGTCTCACTGGTGAAAAGAAAAACCACCCTGGCGCCCA
ATACGCAAACCGCCTCTCCCCGCGCGTTGGCCGATTCATTAATGCAGCTGGCACGACAGGTTTCCCGACT
GGAAAGCGGGCAGTGAGCGCAACGCAATTAATGTAAGTTAGCTCAAATATTCTGAAATGAGCTGTTCTGC
AGATAAATGTGAGCGGATAACATTGACATTGTGAGCGGATAACAAGATACTGACGTCGTAGATGCTCATT
CCATCTCTTATGTTCGCCTTAGTGCCTCATAAACTCCGGAATGACGCAGAGCCGTTTACGGTGCTTATCG
TCCACTGACAGATGTCGCTTATGCCTCATCAGACACCATGGACACAACGTTGAGTGAAGCACCGGTCAAA
GTCGGTGACAGATAACAGGAGTAAGTAATGCGTAAAGGAGAAGAACTTTTCACTGGAGTTGTCCCAATTC
TTGTTGAATTAGATGGTGATGTTAATGGGCACAAATTTTCTGTCAGTGGAGAGGGTGAAGGTGATGCAAC
ATACGGAAAACTTACCCTTAAATTTATTTGCACTACTGGAAAACTACCTGTTCCATGGCCAACACTTGTC
ACTACTTTCGGTTATGGTGTTCAATGCTTTGCGAGATACCCAGATCATATGAAACAGCATGACTTTTTCA
AGAGTGCCATGCCCGAAGGTTATGTACAGGAAAGAACTATATTTTTCAAAGATGACGGGAACTACAAGAC
ACGTGCTGAAGTCAAGTTTGAAGGTGATACCCTTGTTAATAGAATCGAGTTAAAAGGTATTGATTTTAAA
GAAGATGGAAACATTCTTGGACACAAATTGGAATACAACTATAACTCACACAATGTATACATCATGGCAG
ACAAACAAAAGAATGGAATCAAAGTTAACTTCAAAATTAGACACAACATTGAAGATGGAAGCGTTCAACT
AGCAGACCATTATCAACAAAATACTCCAATTGGCGATGGCCCTGTCCTTTTACCAGACAACCATTACCTG
TCCACACAATCTGCCCTTTCGAAAGATCCCAACGAAAAGAGAGACCACATGGTCCTTCTTGAGTTTGTAA
CAGCTGCTGGGATTACACATGGCATGGATGAACTATACAAATAATCTAGAACGCTCGGTTGCCGCCGGGC
GTTTTTTGAATTCTCATGTTTGACAGCTTATCATCGATAAGCTTTAATGCGGTAGTTTATCACAGTTAAA
TTGCTAACGCAGTCAGGCACCGTGTATGAAATCTAACAATGCGCTCATCGTCATCCTCGGCACCGTCACC
CTGGATGCTGTAGGCATAGGCTTGGTTATGCCGGTACTGCCGGGCCTCTTGCGGGATATCGTCCATTCCG
ACAGCATCGCCAGTCACTATGGCGTGCTGCTAGCGCTATATGCGTTGATGCAATTTCTATGCGCACCCGT
TCTCGGAGCACTGTCCGACCGCTTTGGCCGCCGCCCAGTCCTGCTCGCTTCGCTACTTGGAGCCACTATC
GACTACGCGATCATGGCGACCACACCCGTCCTGTGGATCCTCTACGCCGGACGCATCGTGGCCGGCATCA
CCGGCGCCACAGGTGCGGTTGCTGGCGCCTATATCGCCGACATCACCGATGGGGAAGATCGGGCTCGCCA
CTTCGGGCTCATGAGCGCTTGTTTCGGCGTGGGTATGGTGGCAGGCCCCGTGGCCGGGGGACTGTTGGGC
GCCATCTCCTTGCATGCACCATTCCTTGCGGCGGCGGTGCTCAACGGCCTCAACCTACTACTGGGCTGCT
TCCTAATGCAGGAGTCGCATAAGGGAGAGCGTCGACCGATGCCCTTGAGAGCCTTCAACCCAGTCAGCTC
CTTCCGGTGGGCGCGGGGCATGACTATCGTCGCCGCACTTATGACTGTCTTCTTTATCATGCAACTCGTA
GGACAGGTGCCGGCAGCGCTCTGGGTCATTTTCGGCGAGGACCGCTTTCGCTGGAGCGCGACGATGATCG
GCCTGTCGCTTGCGGTATTCGGAATCTTGCACGCCCTCGCTCAAGCCTTCGTCACTGGTCCCGCCACCAA
ACGTTTCGGCGAGAAGCAGGCCATTATCGCCGGCATGGCGGCCGACGCGCTGGGCTACGTCTTGCTGGCG
TTCGCGACGCGAGGCTGGATGGCCTTCCCCATTATGATTCTTCTCGCTTCCGGCGGCATCGGGATGCCCG
CGTTGCAGGCCATGCTGTCCAGGCAGGTAGATGACGACCATCAGGGACAGCTTCAAGGATCGCTCGCGGC
TCTTACCAGCCTAACTTCGATCATTGGACCGCTGATCGTCACGGCGATTTATGCCGCCTCGGCGAGCACA
TGGAACGGGTTGGCATGGATTGTAGGCGCCGCCCTATACCTTGTCTGCCTCCCCGCGTTGCGTCGCGGTG
CATGGAGCCGGGCCACCTCGACCTGAATGGAAGCCGGCGGCACCTCGCTAACGGATTCACCACTCCAAGA
ATTGGAGCCAATCAATTCTTGCGGAGAACTGTGAATGCGCAAACCAACCCTTGGCAGAACATATCCATCG
CGTCCGCCATCTCCAGCAGCCGCACGCGGCGCATCCCGGTAAACCAGCAATAGACATAAGCGGCTATTTA
ACGACCCTGCCCTGAACCGACGACCGGGTCGAATTTGCTTTCGAATTTCTGCCATTCATCCGCTTATTAT
CACTTATTCAGGCGTAGCAACCAGGCGTTTAAGGGCACCAATAACTGCCTTAAAAAAATTACGCCCCGCC
CTGCCACTCATCGCAGTACTGTTGTAATTCATTAAGCATTCTGCCGACATGGAAGCCATCACAAACGGCA
TGATGAACCTGAATCGCCAGCGGCATCAGCACCTTGTCGCCTTGCGTATAATATTTGCCCATGGTGAAAA
CGGGGGCGAAGAAGTTGTCCATATTGGCCACGTTTAAATCAAAACTGGTGAAACTCACCCAGGGATTGGC
TGAGACGAAAAACATATTCTCAATAAACCCTTTAGGGAAATAGGCCAGGTTTTCACCGTAACACGCCACA
TCTTGCGAATATATGTGTAGAAACTGCCGGAAATCGTCGTGGTATTCACTCCAGAGCGATGAAAACGTTT
CAGTTTGCTCATGGAAAACGGTGTAACAAGGGTGAACACTATCCCATATCACCAGCTCACCGTCTTTCAT
TGCCATACG
